Addgene plasmid #247395: cwby0045
Purpose: GGA cloning AGGA-promoter-ccdb-TTCC-GS-HALC5_169-SNAC-6xhis
Depositing lab: David Baker. Publication: Accelerating protein design by scaling experimental characterization. Qian J, Milles LF, Wicky BIM, Ragotte RJ, Motmaen A, Borst AJ, Skotheim R, Ols S, Coventry B, Li X, Kibler RD, Goreshnik I, Exposit M, Lore K, Stewart L, Baker D. Nat Commun. 2026 Aug 20;17(1):9945. doi: 10.1038/s41467-026-76740-9. PubMed 42754580.
Backbone
  Vector backbone: pET29
  Vector type: Bacterial Expression
Growth in bacteria
  Bacterial resistance: Kanamycin, 50 μg/mL
  Growth temperature: 37°C
  Growth strain: NEB Stable
  Copy number: Unknown
Gene/Insert
  Gene/Insert name: ccdb
  Species: Synthetic
  Promoter: T7
  Cloning method: Golden Gate
Terms and licenses: Academic/Nonprofit Terms; Industry Terms: Not Available to Industry
Depositor comments: Please visit https://doi.org/10.1101/2025.08.05.668824 for bioRxiv preprint.
How to cite: cwby0045 was a gift from David Baker (Addgene plasmid # 247395 ; http://n2t.net/addgene:247395 ; RRID:Addgene_247395)
