[The description below was written by a language model from this plasmid's Addgene catalogue record and pLannotate feature annotations shown in this document.]
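Description:
cwby0045 is a pET29-based bacterial expression plasmid designed as a Golden Gate entry (destination) vector for cloning synthetic protein-coding sequences. It is maintained under kanamycin selection through an aph(3')-Ia KanR gene and replicates from a ColE1/pMB1-type origin accompanied by the bom site and the rop gene, which moderates copy number. An f1 origin is also present. Annotated fragments of a tetracycline resistance gene, and a short hit to a T7 gene 10-derived solubility tag just before the terminator, appear to be backbone remnants rather than functional parts.

The expression cassette follows the usual pET layout: a T7 promoter with an adjacent lac operator, the T7 gene 10 ribosome binding site, a T7 terminator, and a plasmid-borne lacI gene with its own promoter, so that transcription depends on T7 RNA polymerase and is IPTG-inducible. Between the RBS and the downstream tags sits a ccdB toxin cassette, preceded by a short ccdA fragment that, according to the purpose line, carries its own promoter. This cassette is flanked by Golden Gate overhangs (AGGA and TTCC). Replacing it with an insert removes the gyrase poison, so in ccdB-sensitive strains only recombinant clones survive, giving counter-selection against uncut vector.

According to the purpose line, an inserted gene is fused at its C-terminus to a GS linker, a module called HALC5_169, a SNAC tag (a sequence commonly used for chemical cleavage) and a 6xHis tag for affinity purification. Only the histidine tag is picked up by the automated annotation, and the record does not explain what HALC5_169 is. The associated publication concerns scaling up the experimental characterization of designed proteins, which fits use in parallel cloning and expression of such designs.
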