Features (pLannotate 1.2.2; 20 found; start..end, strand, type, name):
    286..304     +  promoter       T7 promoter: promoter for bacteriophage T7 RNA polymerase
    305..329     +  protein_bind   lac operator: The lac repressor binds to the lac operator to inhibit transcription in E. coli. This inhibition can be relieved by adding lactose or isopropyl-β-D-thiogalactopyranoside (IPTG). lac repressor encoded by lacI
    344..366     +  RBS            RBS: efficient ribosome binding site from bacteriophage T7 gene 10 (Olins and Rangwala, 1989)
    389..460     +  CDS            ccdA (fragment): CCDA_ECO57 - Also known as H, letA. Experimental evidence at protein level: Swiss-Prot protein existence level 1. Antitoxin component of a type II toxin-antitoxin (TA) system which inhibits the post-segregational killing (PSK) of plasmid-free cells, also referred to as a plasmid addiction system. Binds to and blocks the activity of CcdB; will also remove bound CcdB protein from the CcdB-GyrA complex by forming a CcdA-CcdB complex, a process termed rejuvenation. Functions as a transcriptional corepressor for the ccdAB operon, repression also requires CcdB (By similarity). From Escherichia coli
    494..796     +  CDS            ccdB: CCDB_ECOLI - Also known as G, letB, letD. Experimental evidence at protein level: Swiss-Prot protein existence level 1. Toxic component of a type II toxin-antitoxin (TA) system, functioning in plasmid maintainence. Responsible for the post- segregational killing (PSK) of plasmid-free cells, also referred to as a plasmid addiction system. Half-life of over 2 hours. Cell killing by CcdB is accompanied by filamentation, defects in chromosome and plasmid segregation, defects in cell division, formation of anucleate cells, decreased DNA synthesis and plasmid loss. Interferes with the activity of DN
   1034..1052    +  CDS            9xHis (fragment): 9xHis affinity tag
   1065..1114    +  CDS            SET1 (fragment): solubility-enhancement tag derived from T7 phage gene 10B
   1122..1169    +  terminator     T7 terminator: transcription terminator for bacteriophage T7 RNA polymerase
   1206..1634    +  rep_origin     f1 ori (sequence partly withheld): f1 bacteriophage origin of replication; arrow indicates direction of (+) strand synthesis
   1687..1744    +  promoter       AmpR promoter (fragment): bla
   1753..2568    -  CDS            KanR: aminoglycoside phosphotransferase; aph(3')-Ia; confers resistance to kanamycin in bacteria or G418 (Geneticin®) in eukaryotes
   2690..3278    +  rep_origin     ori: high-copy-number ColE1/pMB1/pBR322/pUC origin of replication
   3464..3603    -  misc_feature   bom: basis of mobility region from pBR322
   3705..3896    -  CDS            rop: Rop protein, which maintains plasmids at low copy number; rop
   3913..4293    +  CDS            YPB1_ECOLX: Protein predicted: Swiss-Prot protein existence level 4. From Escherichia coli.
   4365..4656    -  CDS            TcR (fragment): tetracycline efflux protein; tet; confers resistance to tetracycline
   4671..4692    -  protein_bind   CAP binding site: CAP binding activates transcription in the presence of cAMP. E. coli catabolite activator protein
   4705..5787    -  CDS            lacI: lac repressor; lacI; The lac repressor binds to the lac operator to inhibit transcription in E. coli. This inhibition can be relieved by adding lactose or isopropyl-β-D-thiogalactopyranoside (IPTG).
   5788..5865    -  promoter       lacI promoter: lacI
   5873..260     -  CDS            TcR (fragment) (across the origin): tetracycline efflux protein; tet; confers resistance to tetracycline
>Addgene plasmid #247395 | cwby0045 | addgene full sequence | sequence record 493153 | Addgene NGS Result
ACTCCTGCATTAGGAAGCAGCCCAGTAGTAGGTTGAGGCCGTTGAGCACCGCCGCCGCAAGGAATGGTGC
ATGCAAGGAGATGGCGCCCAACAGTCCCCCGGCCACGGGGCCTGCCACCATACCCACGCCGAAACAAGCG
CTCATGAGCCCGAAGTGGCGAGCCCGATCTTCCCCATCGGTGATGTCGGCGATATAGGCGCCAGCAACCG
CACCTGTGGCGCCGGTGATGCCGGCCACGATGCGTCCGGCGTAGAGGATCGAGATCGATCTCGATCCCGC
GAAATTAATACGACTCACTATAGGGGAATTGTGAGCGGATAACAATTCCCCTCTAGAAATAATTTTGTTT
AACTTTAAGAAGGAGATATACATATGTCAGGAGGAGACCGAAAGCGTATTACAGTGACAGTTGACAGCGA
CAGCTATCAGTTGCTCAAGGCATATATGATGTCAATATCTCCGGTCTGGTATGCACAACCAAGAATGAAG
CCCATGCAGTTTAAGGTTTACACCTATAAAAGAGAGAGCCGTTATCGTCTGTTTGTGGATGTACAGAGTG
ATATTATTGACACGCCCGGGCGACGGATGGTGATCCCCCTGGCCAGTGCACGTCTGCTGTCAGATAAAGT
CTCCCGTGAACTTTACCCGGTGGTGCATATCGGGGATGAAAGCTGGCGCATGATGACCACCGATATGGCC
AGTGTGCCGGTTTCCGTTATCGGGGAAGAAGTGGCTGATCTCAGCCACCGCGAAAATGACATCAAAAACG
CCATTAACCTGATGTTCTGGGGAATATGAACGGTCTCGTTCCGGTCTGCTGCTGGAAGTGATGGAGAAAG
TGTTCGACGAAGAACAGCTGAAACTGATTAAAGAAGCGGCGGAACGTGAAGGCAACAGCCCGGTGGTGAT
TAGCAGCATTGCGACCCTGCTGCTGCTGGAACGCATTGAGAAAATTGTGAAAGAAATCCACGACGAAGTG
AAGAAGAACAACGAGAAACAGGAAAAGAAAGGATCACATCATTGGGGCAGCACCCACCACCACCACCACC
ACTAATGAGATCCGGCTGCTAACAAAGCCCGAAAGGAAGCTGAGTTGGCTGCTGCCACCGCTGAGCAATA
ACTAGCATAACCCCTTGGGGCCTCTAAACGGGTCTTGAGGGGTTTTTTGCTGAAAGGAGGAACTATATCC
GGATTGGCGAATGGG
[124 nt withheld, positions 1206-1329]
C
[91 nt withheld, positions 1331-1421]
A
[49 nt withheld, positions 1423-1471]
CCTTTGACGTTGGAGTCCACGTTCTTT
[37 nt withheld, positions 1499-1535]
ACCCTATCTCGGTCTATTCTTTTGATTTATAAGGGATTTTGCCGATTTCGGCCTATTGGTTAAAAAATGA
GCTGATTTAACAAAAATTTAACGCGAATTTTAACAAAATATTAACGCTTACAATTTAGGTGGCACTTTTC
GGGGAAATGTGCGCGGAACCCCTATTTGTTTATTTTTCTAAATACATTCAAATATGTATCCGCTCATGAA
TTAATTCTTAGAAAAACTCATCGAGCATCAAATGAAACTGCAATTTATTCATATCAGGATTATCAATACC
ATATTTTTGAAAAAGCCGTTTCTGTAATGAAGGAGAAAACTCACCGAGGCAGTTCCATAGGATGGCAAGA
TCCTGGTATCGGTCTGCGATTCCGACTCGTCCAACATCAATACAACCTATTAATTTCCCCTCGTCAAAAA
TAAGGTTATCAAGTGAGAAATCACCATGAGTGACGACTGAATCCGGTGAGAATGGCAAAAGTTTATGCAT
TTCTTTCCAGACTTGTTCAACAGGCCAGCCATTACGCTCGTCATCAAAATCACTCGCATCAACCAAACCG
TTATTCATTCGTGATTGCGCCTGAGCGAGACGAAATACGCGATCGCTGTTAAAAGGACAATTACAAACAG
GAATCGAATGCAACCGGCGCAGGAACACTGCCAGCGCATCAACAATATTTTCACCTGAATCAGGATATTC
TTCTAATACCTGGAATGCTGTTTTCCCGGGGATCGCAGTGGTGAGTAACCATGCATCATCAGGAGTACGG
ATAAAATGCTTGATGGTCGGAAGAGGCATAAATTCCGTCAGCCAGTTTAGTCTGACCATCTCATCTGTAA
CATCATTGGCAACGCTACCTTTGCCATGTTTCAGAAACAACTCTGGCGCATCGGGCTTCCCATACAATCG
ATAGATTGTCGCACCTGATTGCCCGACATTATCGCGAGCCCATTTATACCCATATAAATCAGCATCCATG
TTGGAATTTAATCGCGGCCTAGAGCAAGACGTTTCCCGTTGAATATGGCTCATAACACCCCTTGTATTAC
TGTTTATGTAAGCAGACAGTTTTATTGTTCATGACCAAAATCCCTTAACGTGAGTTTTCGTTCCACTGAG
CGTCAGACCCCGTAGAAAAGATCAAAGGATCTTCTTGAGATCCTTTTTTTCTGCGCGTAATCTGCTGCTT
GCAAACAAAAAAACCACCGCTACCAGCGGTGGTTTGTTTGCCGGATCAAGAGCTACCAACTCTTTTTCCG
AAGGTAACTGGCTTCAGCAGAGCGCAGATACCAAATACTGTCCTTCTAGTGTAGCCGTAGTTAGGCCACC
ACTTCAAGAACTCTGTAGCACCGCCTACATACCTCGCTCTGCTAATCCTGTTACCAGTGGCTGCTGCCAG
TGGCGATAAGTCGTGTCTTACCGGGTTGGACTCAAGACGATAGTTACCGGATAAGGCGCAGCGGTCGGGC
TGAACGGGGGGTTCGTGCACACAGCCCAGCTTGGAGCGAACGACCTACACCGAACTGAGATACCTACAGC
GTGAGCTATGAGAAAGCGCCACGCTTCCCGAAGGGAGAAAGGCGGACAGGTATCCGGTAAGCGGCAGGGT
CGGAACAGGAGAGCGCACGAGGGAGCTTCCAGGGGGAAACGCCTGGTATCTTTATAGTCCTGTCGGGTTT
CGCCACCTCTGACTTGAGCGTCGATTTTTGTGATGCTCGTCAGGGGGGCGGAGCCTATGGAAAAACGCCA
GCAACGCGGCCTTTTTACGGTTCCTGGCCTTTTGCTGGCCTTTTGCTCACATGTTCTTTCCTGCGTTATC
CCCTGATTCTGTGGATAACCGTATTACCGCCTTTGAGTGAGCTGATACCGCTCGCCGCAGCCGAACGACC
GAGCGCAGCGAGTCAGTGAGCGAGGAAGCGGAAGAGCGCCTGATGCGGTATTTTCTCCTTACGCATCTGT
GCGGTATTTCACACCGCAATGGTGCACTCTCAGTACAATCTGCTCTGATGCCGCATAGTTAAGCCAGTAT
ACACTCCGCTATCGCTACGTGACTGGGTCATGGCTGCGCCCCGACACCCGCCAACACCCGCTGACGCGCC
CTGACGGGCTTGTCTGCTCCCGGCATCCGCTTACAGACAAGCTGTGACCGTCTCCGGGAGCTGCATGTGT
CAGAGGTTTTCACCGTCATCACCGAAACGCGCGAGGCAGCTGCGGTAAAGCTCATCAGCGTGGTCGTGAA
GCGATTCACAGATGTCTGCCTGTTCATCCGCGTCCAGCTCGTTGAGTTTCTCCAGAAGCGTTAATGTCTG
GCTTCTGATAAAGCGGGCCATGTTAAGGGCGGTTTTTTCCTGTTTGGTCACTGATGCCTCCGTGTAAGGG
GGATTTCTGTTCATGGGGGTAATGATACCGATGAAACGAGAGAGGATGCTCACGATACGGGTTACTGATG
ATGAACATGCCCGGTTACTGGAACGTTGTGAGGGTAAACAACTGGCGGTATGGATGCGGCGGGACCAGAG
AAAAATCACTCAGGGTCAATGCCAGCGCTTCGTTAATACAGATGTAGGTGTTCCACAGGGTAGCCAGCAG
CATCCTGCGATGCAGATCCGGAACATAATGGTGCAGGGCGCTGACTTCCGCGTTTCCAGACTTTACGAAA
CACGGAAACCGAAGACCATTCATGTTGTTGCTCAGGTCGCAGACGTTTTGCAGCAGCAGTCGCTTCACGT
TCGCTCGCGTATCGGTGATTCATTCTGCTAACCAGTAAGGCAACCCCGCCAGCCTAGCCGGGTCCTCAAC
GACAGGAGCACGATCATGCGCACCCGTGGGGCCGCCATGCCGGCGATAATGGCCTGCTTCTCGCCGAAAC
GTTTGGTGGCGGGACCAGTGACGAAGGCTTGAGCGAGGGCGTGCAAGATTCCGAATACCGCAAGCGACAG
GCCGATCATCGTCGCGCTCCAGCGAAAGCGGTCCTCGCCGAAAATGACCCAGAGCGCTGCCGGCACCTGT
CCTACGAGTTGCATGATAAAGAAGACAGTCATAAGTGCGGCGACGATAGTCATGCCCCGCGCCCACCGGA
AGGAGCTGACTGGGTTGAAGGCTCTCAAGGGCATCGGTCGAGATCCCGGTGCCTAATGAGTGAGCTAACT
TACATTAATTGCGTTGCGCTCACTGCCCGCTTTCCAGTCGGGAAACCTGTCGTGCCAGCTGCATTAATGA
ATCGGCCAACGCGCGGGGAGAGGCGGTTTGCGTATTGGGCGCCAGGGTGGTTTTTCTTTTCACCAGTGAG
ACGGGCAACAGCTGATTGCCCTTCACCGCCTGGCCCTGAGAGAGTTGCAGCAAGCGGTCCACGCTGGTTT
GCCCCAGCAGGCGAAAATCCTGTTTGATGGTGGTTAACGGCGGGATATAACATGAGCTGTCTTCGGTATC
GTCGTATCCCACTACCGAGATGTCCGCACCAACGCGCAGCCCGGACTCGGTAATGGCGCGCATTGCGCCC
AGCGCCATCTGATCGTTGGCAACCAGCATCGCAGTGGGAACGATGCCCTCATTCAGCATTTGCATGGTTT
GTTGAAAACCGGACATGGCACTCCAGTCGCCTTCCCGTTCCGCTATCGGCTGAATTTGATTGCGAGTGAG
ATATTTATGCCAGCCAGCCAGACGCAGACGCGCCGAGACAGAACTTAATGGGCCCGCTAACAGCGCGATT
TGCTGGTGACCCAATGCGACCAGATGCTCCACGCCCAGTCGCGTACCGTCTTCATGGGAGAAAATAATAC
TGTTGATGGGTGTCTGGTCAGAGACATCAAGAAATAACGCCGGAACATTAGTGCAGGCAGCTTCCACAGC
AATGGCATCCTGGTCATCCAGCGGATAGTTAATGATCAGCCCACTGACGCGTTGCGCGAGAAGATTGTGC
ACCGCCGCTTTACAGGCTTCGACGCCGCTTCGTTCTACCATCGACACCACCACGCTGGCACCCAGTTGAT
CGGCGCGAGATTTAATCGCCGCGACAATTTGCGACGGCGCGTGCAGGGCCAGACTGGAGGTGGCAACGCC
AATCAGCAACGACTGTTTGCCCGCCAGTTGTTGTGCCACGCGGTTGGGAATGTAATTCAGCTCCGCCATC
GCCGCTTCCACTTTTTCCCGCGTTTTCGCAGAAACGTGGCTGGCCTGGTTCACCACGCGGGAAACGGTCT
GATAAGAGACACCGGCATACTCTGCGACATCGTATAACGTTACTGGTTTCACATTCACCACCCTGAATTG
ACTCTCTTCCGGGCGCTATCATGCCATACCGCGAAAGGTTTTGCGCCATTCGATGGTGTCCGGGATCTCG
ACGCTCTCCCTTATGCG
